>Addgene plasmid #61719 | pCMV-Tag4-OMA1 | addgene full sequence | sequence record 175330 | Addgene NGS Result
ATGCATTAGTTATTAATAGTAATCAATTACGGGGTCATTAGTTCATAGCCCATATATGGAGTTCCGCGTT
ACATAACTTACGGTAAATGGCCCGCCTGGCTGACCGCCCAACGACCCCCGCCCATTGACGTCAATAATGA
CGTATGTTCCCATAGTAACGCCAATAGGGACTTTCCATTGACGTCAATGGGTGGAGTATTTACGGTAAAC
TGCCCACTTGGCAGTACATCAAGTGTATCATATGCCAAGTACGCCCCCTATTGACGTCAATGACGGTAAA
TGGCCCGCCTGGCATTATGCCCAGTACATGACCTTATGGGACTTTCCTACTTGGCAGTACATCTACGTAT
TAGTCATCGCTATTACCATGGTGATGCGGTTTTGGCAGTACATCAATGGGCGTGGATAGCGGTTTGACTC
ACGGGGATTTCCAAGTCTCCACCCCATTGACGTCAATGGGAGTTTGTTTTGGCACCAAAATCAACGGGAC
TTTCCAAAATGTCGTAACAACTCCGCCCCATTGACGCAAATGGGCGGTAGGCGTGTACGGTGGGAGGTCT
ATATAAGCAGAGCTGGTTTAGTGAACCGTCAGATCCGCTAGCGATTACGCCAAGCTCGAAATTAACCCTC
ACTAAAGGGAACAAAAGCTGGAGCTCCACCGCGGTGGCGGCCGCTCTAGCCCGGGCGGATCCATGAGCTT
CATCTGTGGATTGCAGTCTGCTGCTAGAAACCATGTTTTCTTCCGATTTAATTCACTGTCTAACTGGAGA
AAATGTAACACATTAGCATCCACCTCACGGGGCTGTCATCAAGTACAAGTTAACCATATAGTAAATAAGT
ATCAGGGACTGGGAGTAAATCAGTGTGACAGGTGGAGTTTTCTGCCTGGAAACTTTCATTTTTATAGTAC
TTTTAACAACAAAAGAACAGGAGGCCTCTCAAGTACCAAAAGTAAGGAAATTTGGAGGATTACCAGCAAA
TGTACTGTATGGAATGATGCTTTTTCAAGACAGCTGCTAATAAAAGAAGTTACAGCAGTCCCTAGTCTGT
CAGTATTGCATCCTCTAAGCCCTGCTTCCATAAGAGCTATTAGGAATTTCCATACTTCTCCACGGTTTCA
AGCTGCTCCGGTTCCTCTCTTGTTGATGATTCTTAAACCAGTACAGAAGTTATTTGCAATCATTGTAGGC
AGGGGCATAAGGAAATGGTGGCAGGCACTTCCCCCTAACAAGAAGGAAGTAGTTAAAGAAAATATAAGGA
AGAATAAATGGAAGCTATTCCTTGGTTTGAGTAGTTTTGGATTGTTATTTGTGGTGTTTTATTTTACTCA
CCTGGAAGTAAGTCCAATCACAGGAAGGAGCAAGCTACTATTATTGGGGAAAGAACAGTTCAGACTTTTA
TCGGAACTGGAATATGAAGCATGGATGGAAGAATTTAAAAATGATATGCTAACTGAGAAAGATGCCCGAT
ACCTGGCTGTTAAAGAAGTGCTTTGTCATCTAATTGAATGCAATAAAGATGTTCCAGGGATCTCTCAGAT
CAATTGGGTTATTCATGTGGTTGATTCCCCAATTATTAATGCCTTCGTGCTTCCAAATGGACAAATGTTT
GTTTTCACTGGATTTTTAAATAGTGTAACCGATATTCATCAACTTTCTTTCCTTCTGGGCCATGAAATAG
CACATGCAGTACTTGGGCATGCTGCAGAAAAGGCTGGCATGGTTCATTTGTTGGATTTCCTAGGTATGAT
TTTCCTCACAATGATTTGGGCCATTTGTCCTCGAGATAGCTTGGCACTTTTGTGCCAGTGGATACAGTCT
AAATTGCAGGAGTATATGTTTAATAGACCATACAGCAGAAAATTGGAGGCCGAAGCTGACAAAATTGGAC
TACTGCTTGCTGCAAAGGCTTGTGCAGACATAAGAGCCAGTTCAGTGTTTTGGCAGCAAATGGAGTTCGT
TGATAGCCTGCATGGCCAACCCAAGATGCCAGAATGGTTATCTACACACCCTTCTCATGGCAATCGAGTT
GAGTACTTGGATAGACTTATACCTCAGGCTCTCAAAATTAGAGAGATGTGTAATTGTCCACCACTGTCTA
ATCCAGACCCTCGATTACTATTCAAACTCAGCACGAAGCATTTTCTTGAAGAATCAGAGAAAGAAGACCT
AAATATCACGAAGAAACAGAAAATGGATACTCTTCCTATTCAAAAACAGGAGCAAATACCATTAACATAC
ATAGTTGAGAAAAGAACGGGCAGTGGAAGCTTATCGATACCGTCGACACTCGAGGATTACAAGGATGACG
ACGATAAGTAGGGCCCGGTACCTTAATTAATTAAGGTACCAGGTAAGTGTACCCAATTCGCCCTATAGTG
AGTCGTATTACAATTCACTCGATCGCCCTTCCCAACAGTTGCGCAGCCTGAATGGCGAATGGAGATCCAA
TTTTTAAGTGTATAATGTGTTAAACTACTGATTCTAATTGTTTGTGTATTTTAGATTCACAGTCCCAAGG
CTCATTTCAGGCCCCTCAGTCCTCACAGTCTGTTCATGATCATAATCAGCCATACCACATTTGTAGAGGT
TTTACTTGCTTTAAAAAACCTCCCACACCTCCCCCTGAACCTGAAACATAAAATGAATGCAATTGTTGTT
GTTAACTTGTTTATTGCAGCTTATAATGGTTACAAATAAAGCAATAGCATCACAAATTTCACAAATAAAG
CATTTTTTTCACTGCATTCTAGTTGTGGTTTGTCCAAACTCATCAATGTATCTTAACGCGTAAATTGTAA
GCGTTAATATTTTGTTAAAATTCGCGTTAAATTTTTGTTAAATCAGCTCATTTTTTAACCAATAGGCCGA
AATCGGCAAAATCCCTTATAAATCAAAAGAATAGACCGAGATAGGGT
[37 nt withheld, positions 2918-2954]
AAAGAACGTGGACTCCAACGTCAAAGG
[49 nt withheld, positions 2982-3030]
T
[91 nt withheld, positions 3032-3122]
G
[124 nt withheld, positions 3124-3247]
CAGGTGGCACTTTTCGGGGAAATGTGCGCGGAACCCCTATTTGTTTATTTTTCTAAATACATTCAAATAT
GTATCCGCTCATGAGACAATAACCCTGATAAATGCTTCAATAATATTGAAAAAGGAAGAATCCTGAGGCG
GAAAGAACCAGCTGTGGAATGTGTGTCAGTTAGGGTGTGGAAAGTCCCCAGGCTCCCCAGCAGGCAGAAG
TATGCAAAGCATGCATCTCAATTAGTCAGCAACCAGGTGTGGAAAGTCCCCAGGCTCCCCAGCAGGCAGA
AGTATGCAAAGCATGCATCTCAATTAGTCAGCAACCATAGTCCCGCCCCTAACTCCGCCCATCCCGCCCC
TAACTCCGCCCAGTTCCGCCCATTCTCCGCCCCATGGCTGACTAATTTTTTTTATTTATGCAGAGGCCGA
GGCCGCCTCGGCCTCTGAGCTATTCCAGAAGTAGTGAGGAGGCTTTTTTGGAGGCCTAGGCTTTTGCAAA
GATCGATCAAGAGACAGGATGAGGATCGTTTCGCATGATTGAACAAGATGGATTGCACGCAGGTTCTCCG
GCCGCTTGGGTGGAGAGGCTATTCGGCTATGACTGGGCACAACAGACAATCGGCTGCTCTGATGCCGCCG
TGTTCCGGCTGTCAGCGCAGGGGCGCCCGGTTCTTTTTGTCAAGACCGACCTGTCCGGTGCCCTGAATGA
ACTGCAAGACGAGGCAGCGCGGCTATCGTGGCTGGCCACGACGGGCGTTCCTTGCGCAGCTGTGCTCGAC
GTTGTCACTGAAGCGGGAAGGGACTGGCTGCTATTGGGCGAAGTGCCGGGGCAGGATCTCCTGTCATCTC
ACCTTGCTCCTGCCGAGAAAGTATCCATCATGGCTGATGCAATGCGGCGGCTGCATACGCTTGATCCGGC
TACCTGCCCATTCGACCACCAAGCGAAACATCGCATCGAGCGAGCACGTACTCGGATGGAAGCCGGTCTT
GTCGATCAGGATGATCTGGACGAAGAACATCAGGGGCTCGCGCCAGCCGAACTGTTCGCCAGGCTCAAGG
CGAGCATGCCCGACGGCGAGGATCTCGTCGTGACCCATGGCGATGCCTGCTTGCCGAATATCATGGTGGA
AAATGGCCGCTTTTCTGGATTCATCGACTGTGGCCGGCTGGGTGTGGCGGACCGCTATCAGGACATAGCG
TTGGCTACCCGTGATATTGCTGAAGAACTTGGCGGCGAATGGGCTGACCGCTTCCTCGTGCTTTACGGTA
TCGCCGCTCCCGATTCGCAGCGCATCGCCTTCTATCGCCTTCTTGACGAGTTCTTCTGAGCGGGACTCTG
GGGTTCGAAATGACCGACCAAGCGACGCCCAACCTGCCATCACGAGATTTCGATTCCACCGCCGCCTTCT
ATGAAAGGTTGGGCTTCGGAATCGTTTTCCGGGACGCCGGCTGGATGATCCTCCAGCGCGGGGATCTCAT
GCTGGAGTTCTTCGCCCACCCTAGGGGGAGGCTAACTGAAACACGGAAGGAGACAATACCGGAAGGAACC
CGCGCTATGACGGCAATAAAAAGACAGAATAAAACGCACGGTGTTGGGTCGTTTGTTCATAAACGCGGGG
TTCGGTCCCAGGGCTGGCACTCTGTCGATACCCCACCGAGACCCCATTGGGGCCAATACGCCCGCGTTTC
TTCCTTTTCCCCACCCCACCCCCCAAGTTCGGGTGAAGGCCCAGGGCTCGCAGCCAACGTCGGGGCGGCA
GGCCCTGCCATAGCCTCAGGTTACTCATATATACTTTAGATTGATTTAAAACTTCATTTTTAATTTAAAA
GGATCTAGGTGAAGATCCTTTTTGATAATCTCATGACCAAAATCCCTTAACGTGAGTTTTCGTTCCACTG
AGCGTCAGACCCCGTAGAAAAGATCAAAGGATCTTCTTGAGATCCTTTTTTTCTGCGCGTAATCTGCTGC
TTGCAAACAAAAAAACCACCGCTACCAGCGGTGGTTTGTTTGCCGGATCAAGAGCTACCAACTCTTTTTC
CGAAGGTAACTGGCTTCAGCAGAGCGCAGATACCAAATACTGTTCTTCTAGTGTAGCCGTAGTTAGGCCA
CCACTTCAAGAACTCTGTAGCACCGCCTACATACCTCGCTCTGCTAATCCTGTTACCAGTGGCTGCTGCC
AGTGGCGATAAGTCGTGTCTTACCGGGTTGGACTCAAGACGATAGTTACCGGATAAGGCGCAGCGGTCGG
GCTGAACGGGGGGTTCGTGCACACAGCCCAGCTTGGAGCGAACGACCTACACCGAACTGAGATACCTACA
GCGTGAGCTATGAGAAAGCGCCACGCTTCCCGAAGGGAGAAAGGCGGACAGGTATCCGGTAAGCGGCAGG
GTCGGAACAGGAGAGCGCACGAGGGAGCTTCCAGGGGGAAACGCCTGGTATCTTTATAGTCCTGTCGGGT
TTCGCCACCTCTGACTTGAGCGTCGATTTTTGTGATGCTCGTCAGGGGGGCGGAGCCTATGGAAAAACGC
CAGCAACGCGGCCTTTTTACGGTTCCTGGCCTTTTGCTGGCCTTTTGCTCACATGTTCTTTCCTGCGTTA
TCCCCTGATTCTGTGGATAACCGTATTACCGCC
Features (pLannotate 1.2.2; 20 found; start..end, strand, type, name):
     67..370     +  enhancer       CMV enhancer: human cytomegalovirus immediate early enhancer
    371..574     +  promoter       CMV promoter: human cytomegalovirus (CMV) immediate early promoter
    620..638     +  promoter       T3 promoter: promoter for bacteriophage T3 RNA polymerase
    651..679     +  misc_feature   MCS (fragment): pBluescript multiple cloning site
    693..2264    +  CDS            OMA1: OMA1_HUMAN - Also known as MPRP1 From Homo sapiens (Human).
   2267..2287    +  misc_feature   MCS (fragment): pBluescript multiple cloning site
   2295..2318    +  CDS            3xFLAG (fragment): three tandem FLAG® epitope tags
   2372..2390    -  promoter       T7 promoter: promoter for bacteriophage T7 RNA polymerase
   2400..2439    +  CDS            lacZα (fragment): LacZα fragment of β-galactosidase; lacZ fragment
   2449..2504    +  intron         small t intron (fragment): SV40 (simian virus 40) small t antigen intron
   2504..2641    +  CDS            large T antigen (fragment): large T antigen from SV40 (simian virus 40)
   2664..2785    +  polyA_signal   SV40 poly(A) signal: SV40 polyadenylation signal
   2819..3247    -  rep_origin     f1 ori (sequence partly withheld): f1 bacteriophage origin of replication; arrow indicates direction of (+) strand synthesis
   3274..3376    +  promoter       AmpR promoter: bla
   3380..3737    +  promoter       SV40 promoter: SV40 enhancer and early promoter
   3772..4566    +  CDS            NeoR/KanR: aminoglycoside phosphotransferase from Tn5; aph(3')-II (or nptII); confers resistance to neomycin, kanamycin, and G418 (Geneticin®)
   4587..4739    +  CDS            ble (fragment): BLE_KLEPN - Experimental evidence at protein level: Swiss-Prot protein existence level 1. Binding protein with a strong affinity to the bleomycin family of antibiotics. Binds to CL990; an antimitotic-antibiotic compound. From Klebsiella pneumoniae.
   4798..4845    +  polyA_signal   HSV TK poly(A) signal: herpes simplex virus thymidine kinase polyadenylation signal (Cole and Stacy, 1985)
   4936..4952    -  polyA_signal   bGH poly(A) signal (fragment): bovine growth hormone polyadenylation signal
   5174..5762    +  rep_origin     ori: high-copy-number ColE1/pMB1/pBR322/pUC origin of replication
