[The description below was written by a language model from this plasmid's Addgene catalogue record and pLannotate feature annotations shown in this document.]
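Description:
pCMV-Tag4-OMA1 is a mammalian expression plasmid built on the Stratagene pCMV-Tag4 backbone (about 4.3 kb without insert; the sequenced construct is 5,870 nt) that produces human OMA1, a zinc metallopeptidase, with a C-terminal FLAG epitope. It is maintained in E. coli at high copy through a ColE1/pUC-type origin and selected with kanamycin. A single NeoR/KanR (Tn5 aminoglycoside phosphotransferase) gene serves both hosts. It is preceded by a bacterial bla-type promoter for kanamycin resistance in bacteria and by the SV40 enhancer/early promoter for G418 selection in mammalian cells, and it is terminated by the HSV TK polyadenylation signal. An f1 origin is also present, which would allow single-stranded DNA production with helper phage.

The expression cassette is driven by the human cytomegalovirus immediate early enhancer and promoter. The OMA1 coding sequence sits between remnants of the pBluescript-type multiple cloning site. It is followed shortly downstream by the backbone-encoded tag, which the annotation software matched as a fragment of a 3xFLAG element but whose length fits the single FLAG epitope described in the catalogue entry. SV40-derived sequences, including the SV40 poly(A) signal, complete the transcription unit. T3 and T7 phage promoters flank the insert region in opposing orientations and provide sites for sequencing or in vitro transcription. The short lacZα, ble and bGH poly(A) hits appear to be small backbone remnants rather than functional elements. The cloning method is not recorded.

The plasmid is intended for transient or G418-selected stable expression of FLAG-tagged human OMA1 in mammalian cells, where the epitope allows detection or immunoprecipitation with anti-FLAG antibodies.
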