Addgene plasmid #61719: pCMV-Tag4-OMA1
Purpose: mammalian expression of human Oma1 with C-terminal FLAG tag
Depositing lab: Oleh Khalimonchuk. Depositing organization: University of Nebraska at Lincoln.
Backbone
  Vector backbone: pCMV-Tag4
  Backbone manufacturer: Stratagene
  Backbone size w/o insert (bp): 4300
  Vector type: Mammalian Expression
  Selectable markers: Neomycin (select with G418)
Growth in bacteria
  Bacterial resistance: Kanamycin, 50 μg/mL
  Growth temperature: 37°C
  Growth strain: DH5alpha
  Copy number: High Copy
Gene/Insert
  Gene/Insert name: OMA1 (alt name: OMA1 zinc metallopeptidase)
  Species: H. sapiens (human)
  Entrez Gene: OMA1 (a.k.a. 2010001O09Rik, DAB1, MPRP-1, MPRP1, YKR087C, ZMPOMA1, peptidase)
  Promoter: CMV
  Tag / fusion protein: FLAG (C terminal on backbone)
  Cloning method: Unknown
  Sequencing primers: 5′ CMV-F; 3′ T7
Terms and licenses: Academic/Nonprofit Terms; Industry Terms: Not Available to Industry
How to cite: pCMV-Tag4-OMA1 was a gift from Oleh Khalimonchuk (Addgene plasmid # 61719 ; http://n2t.net/addgene:61719 ; RRID:Addgene_61719)
