>Addgene plasmid #61719 | pCMV-Tag4-OMA1 | addgene partial sequence | sequence record 119111 | CMV-F 5'-CGCAAATGGGCGGTAGGCGTG-3'
CAGAGCTGGTTTAGTGAACCGTCAGATCCGCTAGCGATTACGCCAAGCTCGAAATTAACCCTCACTAAAG
GGAACAAAAGCTGGAGCTCCACCGCGGTGGCGGCCGCTCTAGCCCGGGCGGATCCATGAGCTTCATCTGT
GGATTGCAGTCTGCTGCTAGAAACCATGTTTTCTTCCGATTTAATTCACTGTCTAACTGGAGAAAATGTA
ACACATTAGCATCCACCTCACGGGGCTGTCATCAAGTACAAGTTAACCATATAGTAAATAAGTATCAGGG
ACTGGGAGTAAATCAGTGTGACAGGTGGAGTTTTCTGCCTGGAAACTTTCATTTTTATAGTACTTTTAAC
AACAAAAGAACAGGAGGCCTCTCAAGTACCAAAAGTAAGGAAATTTGGAGGATTACCAGCAAATGTACTG
TATGGAATGATGCTTTTTCAAGACAGCTGCTAATAAAAGAAGTTACAGCAGTCCCTAGTCTGTCAGTATT
GCATCCTCTAAGCCCTGCTTCCATAAGAGCTATTAGGAATTTCCATACTTCTCCACGGTTTCAAGCTGCT
CCGGTTCCTCTCTTGTTGATGATTCTTAAACCAGTACAGAAGTTATTTGCAATCATTGTAGGCAGGGGCA
TAAGGAAATGGTGGCAGGCACTTCCCCCTAACAAGAAGGAAGTAGTTAAAGAAAATATAAGGAAGAATAA
ATGGAAGCTATTCCTTGGTTTGAGTAGTTTTGGATTGTTATTTGTGGTGTTTTATTTTACTCACCTGGAA
GTAAGTCCAATCACAGGAAGGAGCAAGCTACTATTATTGGGGAAAGAACAGTTCAGACTTTTATCGGAAC
TGGAATATGAAGCATGGATGGAAGAATTTAAAAATGATATGCTAACTGAGAAAGATGCCCGATACCTGGC
TGTTAAAGAAGTGCTTTGTCATCTAATTGAATGCAATAAAGATGTTCCAGGGATCTCTCAGATCAATTGG
GTTATTCATGTGGTTGATTCCCCAATTATTAATGCCTTCGTGCTTCCAAATGGACAAATGTTTGTTTTCA
CTGGATTTTTAAATAGTGTAACCGATATTCATCAACTTTCTTTCCT
