>Addgene plasmid #61719 | pCMV-Tag4-OMA1 | addgene partial sequence | sequence record 175293 | T7 5'-TAATACGACTCACTATAGGG-3'
ATTAAGGTACCGGGCCCTACTTATCGTCGTCATCCTTGTAATCCTCGAGTGTCGACGGTATCGATAAGCT
TCCACTGCCCGTTCTTTTCTCAACTATGTATGTTAATGGTATTTGCTCCTGTTTTTGAATAGGAAGAGTA
TCCATTTTCTGTTTCTTCGTGATATTTAGGTCTTCTTTCTCTGATTCTTCAAGAAAATGCTTCGTGCTGA
GTTTGAATAGTAATCGAGGGTCTGGATTAGACAGTGGTGGACAATTACACATCTCTCTAATTTTGAGAGC
CTGAGGTATAAGTCTATCCAAGTACTCAACTCGATTGCCATGAGAAGGGTGTGTAGATAACCATTCTGGC
ATCTTGGGTTGGCCATGCAGGCTATCAACGAACTCCATTTGCTGCCAAAACACTGAACTGGCTCTTATGT
CTGCACAAGCCTTTGCAGCAAGCAGTAGTCCAATTTTGTCAGCTTCGGCCTCCAATTTTCTGCTGTATGG
TCTATTAAACATATACTCCTGCAATTTAGACTGTATCCACTGGCACAAAAGTGCCAAGCTATCTCGAGGA
CAAATGGCCCAAATCATTGTGAGGAAAATCATACCTAGGAAATCCAACAAATGAACCATGCCAGCCTTTT
CTGCAGCATGCCCAAGTACTGCATGTGCTATTTCATGGCCCAGAAGGAAAGAAAGTTGATGAATATCGGT
TACACTATTTAAAAATCCAGTGAAAACAAACATTTGTCCATTTGGAAGCACGAAGGCATTAATAATTGGG
GAATCAACCACATGAATAACCCAATTGATCTGAGAGATCCCTGGAACATCTTTATTGCATTCAATTAGAT
GACAAAGCACTTCTTTAACAGCCAGGTATCGGGCATCTTTCTCAGTTAGCATATCATTTTTAAATTCTTC
CATCCATGCTTCATATTCCAGTTCCGATAAAAGTCTGAACTGTTCTTTCCCCAATAATAGTAGCTTGCTC
CTTCCTGTGATTGGACTTACTTCCAGGTGAGTAAAATAAAAC
